Addgene plasmid #224521: pME-lox-3xSTOP-lox (JDW 869)
Purpose: A Gateway compatible middle entry clone containing a loxP flanked SV40 polyA, bGH polyA, and SV40 pA stop cassette
Depositing lab: Joshua Wythe. Depositing organization: University of Virginia. Publication: MultiSite Assembly of Gateway Induced Clones (MAGIC): a flexible cloning toolbox for use in vertebrate model systems. Gillespie WB 3rd, Zhang Y, Ruiz OE, Cerda J 3rd, Ortiz-Guzman J, Sherman M, Turner WD, Largoza G, Mosser LE, Fujimoto E, Chien CB, Kwan KM, Arenkiel BR, Devine WP, Wythe JD. Development. 2025 Nov 15;152(22):dev204308. doi: 10.1242/dev.204308. Epub 2025 Nov 13. PubMed 41230856.
Backbone
  Vector backbone: pDONR221
  Vector type: Cre/Lox
Growth in bacteria
  Bacterial resistance: Kanamycin, 50 μg/mL
  Growth temperature: 37°C
  Growth strain: DH5alpha
  Copy number: High Copy
Gene/Insert
  Gene/Insert name: LoxP-3xStop-LoxP
  Species: Synthetic
  Cloning method: Gateway Cloning
Terms and licenses: Academic/Nonprofit Terms; Industry Terms: Not Available to Industry
Depositor comments: Please visit https://doi.org/10.1101/2024.07.13.603267 for bioRxiv preprint.
How to cite: pME-lox-3xSTOP-lox (JDW 869) was a gift from Joshua Wythe (Addgene plasmid # 224521 ; http://n2t.net/addgene:224521 ; RRID:Addgene_224521)
