[The description below was written by a language model from this plasmid's Addgene catalogue record and pLannotate feature annotations shown in this document.]
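Description:
pME-lox-3xSTOP-lox (JDW 869) is a small (about 3.4 kb) Gateway middle entry clone built in the pDONR221 backbone and forming part of a MultiSite Gateway cloning toolbox for vertebrate model systems. It is maintained in E. coli at high copy through a ColE1/pUC-type origin and selected with kanamycin via the KanR aminoglycoside phosphotransferase gene. The rrnB T1 and T2 terminators typical of pDONR vectors sit upstream of the recombination cassette and insulate it from read-through transcription in bacteria.

The payload lies between attL1 and attL2, the sites that LR Clonase uses to transfer the insert into a destination vector alongside 5' and 3' entry elements. Immediately inside each attL site is a loxP site, both in the same orientation, bracketing a synthetic transcriptional stop cassette of three polyadenylation signals: an SV40 poly(A), a bGH poly(A) and a second SV40 poly(A). The annotation places this last SV40 signal on the opposite strand from the other two. Short phage promoter sequences (SP6, T3, T7), pBluescript polylinker fragments, a lac operator and a small large T antigen fragment also appear within the cassette; these look like remnants of the source plasmids rather than functional parts.

The clone carries no eukaryotic promoter or coding sequence of its own. Placed between a promoter supplied by a 5' entry clone and a gene supplied by a 3' entry clone, the stop cassette is meant to terminate transcripts before they reach the downstream gene. Because the loxP sites are directly repeated, Cre recombinase excises the cassette and leaves a single loxP, allowing expression. The construct therefore serves as a modular component for assembling Cre-dependent "lox-stop-lox" conditional expression transgenes.
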