Features (pLannotate 1.2.2; 21 found; start..end, strand, type, name):
     33..132     +  protein_bind   attL1: mutant version of attL; recombination site for the Gateway® LR reaction LR Clonase™
    133..166     +  protein_bind   loxP: Cre-mediated recombination occurs in the 8-bp core sequence (GCATACAT). Cre recombinase
    186..204     +  promoter       SP6 promoter: promoter for bacteriophage SP6 RNA polymerase
    205..339     +  polyA_signal   SV40 poly(A) signal: SV40 polyadenylation signal
    353..436     +  CDS            large T antigen (fragment): large T antigen from SV40 (simian virus 40)
    459..475     -  misc_feature   MCS (fragment): pBluescript multiple cloning site
    476..587     +  polyA_signal   bGH poly(A) signal: bovine growth hormone polyadenylation signal
    589..606     +  misc_feature   MCS (fragment): pBluescript multiple cloning site
    657..674     -  promoter       T7 promoter (fragment): promoter for bacteriophage T7 RNA polymerase
    679..813     -  polyA_signal   SV40 poly(A) signal: SV40 polyadenylation signal
    899..917     -  promoter       T3 promoter: promoter for bacteriophage T3 RNA polymerase
    962..978     -  protein_bind   lac operator: The lac repressor binds to the lac operator to inhibit transcription in E. coli. This inhibition can be relieved by adding lactose or isopropyl-β-D-thiogalactopyranoside (IPTG). lac repressor encoded by lacI
    986..1019    +  protein_bind   loxP: Cre-mediated recombination occurs in the 8-bp core sequence (GCATACAT). Cre recombinase
   1020..1119    -  protein_bind   attL2: mutant version of attL; recombination site for the Gateway® LR reaction LR Clonase™
   1137..1155    -  promoter       T7 promoter: promoter for bacteriophage T7 RNA polymerase
   1289..2098    +  CDS            KanR: aminoglycoside phosphotransferase; aph(3')-Ia; confers resistance to kanamycin in bacteria or G418 (Geneticin®) in eukaryotes
   2245..2833    +  rep_origin     ori: high-copy-number ColE1/pMB1/pBR322/pUC origin of replication
   3016..3108    +  CDS            lacI (fragment): lac repressor; lacI; The lac repressor binds to the lac operator to inhibit transcription in E. coli. This inhibition can be relieved by adding lactose or isopropyl-β-D-thiogalactopyranoside (IPTG).
   3163..3190    -  terminator     rrnB T2 terminator: transcription terminator T2 from the E. coli rrnB gene
   3322..3365    +  terminator     rrnB T1 terminator: Escherichia coli rrnB; transcription terminator T1 from the E. coli rrnB gene
   3412..17      -  CDS            lacZα (fragment) (across the origin): LacZα fragment of β-galactosidase; lacZ fragment
>Addgene plasmid #224521 | pME-lox-3xSTOP-lox (JDW 869) | addgene full sequence | sequence record 447342 | Addgene NGS Result
GTAAAACGACGGCCAGTCTTAAGCTCGGGCCCCAAATAATGATTTTATTTTGACTGATAGTGACCTGTTC
GTTGCAACAAATTGATGAGCAATGCTTTTTTATAATGCCAACTTTGTACAAAAAAGCAGGCTATAACTTC
GTATAGCATACATTATACGAAGTTATCGGAGCAAGCTTGGATCCCATTTAGGTGACACTATAGAAACTTG
TTTATTGCAGCTTATAATGGTTACAAATAAAGCAATAGCATCACAAATTTCACAAATAAAGCATTTTTTT
CACTGCATTCTAGTTGTGGTTTGTCCAAACTCATCAATGTATCTTATCATGTCTGGATCTGCGACCTCGA
GGGATCATAATCAGCCATACCACATTTGTAGAGGTTTTACTTGCTTTAAAAAACCTCCCACACCTCCCCC
TGAACCTGAAACATAAAATGAATGCAATTGTTGTTGTTGATCCACTAGTTCTAGACTGTGCCTTCTAGTT
GCCAGCCATCTGTTGTTTGCCCCTCCCCCGTGCCTTCCTTGACCCTGGAAGGTGCCACTCCCACTGTCCT
TTCCTAATAAAATGAGGAAATTGCATCATCGAGGGGGGGCCCGGTAACCACCGCGGTGGCGGCGATCTCG
CGGCCGCAAGTAAAGCGGCCCTAGAACTATAGTGAGTCGTATTACGTAGATCCAGACATGATAAGATACA
TTGATGAGTTTGGACAAACCACAACTAGAATGCAGTGAAAAAAATGCTTTATTTGTGAAATTTGTGATGC
TATTGCTTTATTTGTAACCATTATAAGCTGCAATAAACAAGTTAACAACAACAATTGCATTCATTTTATG
TTTCAGGTTCAGGGGGAGGTGTGGGAGGTTTTTTGGGCCCGGTACCCAGCTTTTGTTCCCTTTAGTGAGG
GTTAATTGCGCGCTTGGCGTAATCATGGTCATAGCTGTTTCCTGTGTGAAATTGTTATCCGCTCACAATT
CCACAATAACTTCGTATAGCATACATTATACGAAGTTATACCCAGCTTTCTTGTACAAAGTTGGCATTAT
AAGAAAGCATTGCTTATCAATTTGTTGCAACGAACAGGTCACTATCAGTCAAAATAAAATCATTATTTGC
CATCCAGCTGATATCCCCTATAGTGAGTCGTATTACATGGTCATAGCTGTTTCCTGGCAGCTCTGGCCCG
TGTCTCAAAATCTCTGATGTTACATTGCACAAGATAAAAATATATCATCATGAACAATAAAACTGTCTGC
TTACATAAACAGTAATACAAGGGGTGTTATGAGCCATATTCAACGGGAAACGTCGAGGCCGCGATTAAAT
TCCAACATGGATGCTGATTTATATGGGTATAAATGGGCTCGCGATAATGTCGGGCAATCAGGTGCGACAA
TCTATCGCTTGTATGGGAAGCCCGATGCGCCAGAGTTGTTTCTGAAACATGGCAAAGGTAGCGTTGCCAA
TGATGTTACAGATGAGATGGTCAGACTAAACTGGCTGACGGAATTTATGCCTCTTCCGACCATCAAGCAT
TTTATCCGTACTCCTGATGATGCATGGTTACTCACCACTGCGATCCCCGGAAAAACAGCATTCCAGGTAT
TAGAAGAATATCCTGATTCAGGTGAAAATATTGTTGATGCGCTGGCAGTGTTCCTGCGCCGGTTGCATTC
GATTCCTGTTTGTAATTGTCCTTTTAACAGCGATCGCGTATTTCGTCTCGCTCAGGCGCAATCACGAATG
AATAACGGTTTGGTTGATGCGAGTGATTTTGATGACGAGCGTAATGGCTGGCCTGTTGAACAAGTCTGGA
AAGAAATGCATAAACTTTTGCCATTCTCACCGGATTCAGTCGTCACTCATGGTGATTTCTCACTTGATAA
CCTTATTTTTGACGAGGGGAAATTAATAGGTTGTATTGATGTTGGACGAGTCGGAATCGCAGACCGATAC
CAGGATCTTGCCATCCTATGGAACTGCCTCGGTGAGTTTTCTCCTTCATTACAGAAACGGCTTTTTCAAA
AATATGGTATTGATAATCCTGATATGAATAAATTGCAGTTTCATTTGATGCTCGATGAGTTTTTCTAATC
AGAATTGGTTAATTGGTTGTAACACTGGCAGAGCATTACGCTGACTTGACGGGACGGCGCAAGCTCATGA
CCAAAATCCCTTAACGTGAGTTACGCGTCGTTCCACTGAGCGTCAGACCCCGTAGAAAAGATCAAAGGAT
CTTCTTGAGATCCTTTTTTTCTGCGCGTAATCTGCTGCTTGCAAACAAAAAAACCACCGCTACCAGCGGT
GGTTTGTTTGCCGGATCAAGAGCTACCAACTCTTTTTCCGAAGGTAACTGGCTTCAGCAGAGCGCAGATA
CCAAATACTGTTCTTCTAGTGTAGCCGTAGTTAGGCCACCACTTCAAGAACTCTGTAGCACCGCCTACAT
ACCTCGCTCTGCTAATCCTGTTACCAGTGGCTGCTGCCAGTGGCGATAAGTCGTGTCTTACCGGGTTGGA
CTCAAGACGATAGTTACCGGATAAGGCGCAGCGGTCGGGCTGAACGGGGGGTTCGTGCACACAGCCCAGC
TTGGAGCGAACGACCTACACCGAACTGAGATACCTACAGCGTGAGCTATGAGAAAGCGCCACGCTTCCCG
AAGGGAGAAAGGCGGACAGGTATCCGGTAAGCGGCAGGGTCGGAACAGGAGAGCGCACGAGGGAGCTTCC
AGGGGGAAACGCCTGGTATCTTTATAGTCCTGTCGGGTTTCGCCACCTCTGACTTGAGCGTCGATTTTTG
TGATGCTCGTCAGGGGGGCGGAGCCTATGGAAAAACGCCAGCAACGCGGCCTTTTTACGGTTCCTGGCCT
TTTGCTGGCCTTTTGCTCACATGTTCTTTCCTGCGTTATCCCCTGATTCTGTGGATAACCGTATTACCGC
CTTTGAGTGAGCTGATACCGCTCGCCGCAGCCGAACGACCGAGCGCAGCGAGTCAGTGAGCGAGGAAGCG
GAAGAGCGCCCAATACGCAAACCGCCTCTCCCCGCGCGTTGGCCGATTCATTAATGCAGCTGGCACGACA
GGTTTCCCGACTGGAAAGCGGGCAGTGAGCGCAACGCAATTAATACGCGTACCGCTAGCCAGGAAGAGTT
TGTAGAAACGCAAAAAGGCCATCCGTCAGGATGGCCTTCTGCTTAGTTTGATGCCTGGCAGTTTATGGCG
GGCGTCCTGCCCGCCACCCTCCGGGCCGTTGCTTCACAACGTTCAAATCCGCTCCCGGCGGATTTGTCCT
ACTCAGGAGAGCGTTCACCGACAAACAACAGATAAAACGAAAGGCCCAGTCTTCCGACTGAGCCTTTCGT
TTTATTTGATGCCTGGCAGTTCCCTACTCTCGCGTTAACGCTAGCATGGATGTTTTCCCAGTCACGACGT
T
